>Addgene plasmid #188103 | pCAG-OSF-ATG13 (2-197)-Y152D | addgene full sequence | sequence record 369722 | Addgene NGS Result
GTCGACATTGATTATTGACTAGTTATTAATAGTAATCAATTACGGGGTCATTAGTTCATAGCCCATATAT
GGAGTTCCGCGTTACATAACTTACGGTAAATGGCCCGCCTGGCTGACCGCCCAACGACCCCCGCCCATTG
ACGTCAATAATGACGTATGTTCCCATAGTAACGCCAATAGGGACTTTCCATTGACGTCAATGGGTGGAGT
ATTTACGGTAAACTGCCCACTTGGCAGTACATCAAGTGTATCATATGCCAAGTACGCCCCCTATTGACGT
CAATGACGGTAAATGGCCCGCCTGGCATTATGCCCAGTACATGACCTTATGGGACTTTCCTACTTGGCAG
TACATCTACGTATTAGTCATCGCTATTACCATGGTCGAGGTGAGCCCCACGTTCTGCTTCACTCTCCCCA
TCTCCCCCCCCTCCCCACCCCCAATTTTGTATTTATTTATTTTTTAATTATTTTGTGCAGCGATGGGGGC
GGGGGGGGGGGGGGGGCGCGCCRGGSGGGGGGGGGSGGGGSGRGGGGSGGGGSGGGGCGAGGCGGAGAGG
TGCGGCGGCAGCCAATCAGAGCGGCGCGCTCCGAAAGTTTCCTTTTATGGCGAGGCGGCGGCGGCGGCGG
CCCTATAAAAAGCGAAGCGCGCGGCGGGCGGGAGTCGCTGCGCGCTGCCTTCGCCCCGTGCCCCGCTCCG
CCGCCGCCTCGCGCCGCCCGCCCCGGCTCTGACTGACCGCGTTACTCCCACAGGTGAGCGGGCGGGACGG
CCCTTCTCCTCCGGGCTGTAATTAGCGCTTGGTTTAATGACGGCTTGTTTCTTTTCTGTGGCTGCGTGAA
AGCCTTGAGGGGCTCCGGGAGGGCCCTTTGTGCGGGGGGAGCGGCTCGGGGGGTGCGTGCGTGTGTGTGT
GCGTGGGGAGCGCCGCGTGCGGCTCCGCGCTGCCCGGCGGCTGTGAGCGCTGCGGGCGCGGCGCGGGGCT
TTGTGCGCTCCGCAGTGTGCGCGAGGGGAGCGCGGCCGGGGGCGGTGCCCCGCGGTGCGGGGGGGGCTGC
GAGGGGAACAAAGGCTGCGTGCGGGGTGTGTGCGTGGGGGGGTGAGCAGGGGGTGTGGGCGCGTCGGTCG
GGCTGCAACCCCCCCTGCACCCCCCTCCCCGAGTTGCTGAGCACGGCCCGGCTTCGGGTGCGGGGCTCCG
TACGGGGCGTGGCGCGGGGCTCGCCGTGCCGGGCGGGGGGTGGCGGCAGGTGGGGGTGCCGGGCGGGGCG
GGGCCGCCTCGGGCCGGGGAGGGCTCGGGGGAGGGGCGCGGCGGCCCCCGGAGCGCCGGCGGCTGTCGAG
GCGCGGCGAGCCGCAGCCATTGCCTTTTATGGTAATCGTGCGAGAGGGCGCAGGGACTTCCTTTGTCCCA
AATCTGTGCGGAGCCGAAATCTGGGAGGCGCCGCCGCACCCCCTCTAGCGGGCGCGGGGCGAAGCGGTGC
GGCGCCGGCAGGAAGGAAATGGGCGGGGAGGGCCTTCGTGCGTCGCCGCGCCGCCGTCCCCTTCTCCCTC
TCCAGCCTCGGGGCTGTCCGCGGGGGGACGGCTGCCTTCGGGGGGGACGGGGCAGGGCGGGGTTCGGCTT
CTGGCGTGTGACCGGCGGCTCTAGAGCCTCTGCTAACCATGTTCATGCCTTCTTCTTTTTCCTACAGCTC
CTGGGCAACGTGCTGGTTATTGTGCTGTCTCATCATTTTGGCAAAGAATTCCTCGATCGACGGTATCGAT
GCCACCATGGCTAGCTGGAGCCACCCGCAGTTCGAGAAAGGTGGAGGTGCCCGAGGTGGATCGGGAGGTG
GATCGTGGAGCCACCCGCAGTTCGAAAAAGGATTCGATTACAAGGATGACGATGACAAGGGTACCGAGAC
CGACCTCAACAGCCAGGACCGTAAAGACCTCGACAAGTTCATTAAGTTTTTCGCCCTCAAGACCGTGCAG
GTGATCGTGCAGGCCCGGCTGGGAGAGAAAATCTGCACACGCAGCTCCTCTTCACCCACCGGTTCTGACT
GGTTCAACCTGGCTATTAAGGATATCCCTGAAGTGACTCACGAAGCAAAGAAAGCACTCGCTGGACAGCT
GCCAGCAGTGGGTCGTTCAATGTGTGTCGAGATCTCCCTGAAGACATCTGAAGGAGACTCAATGGAGCTC
GAAATTTGGTGCCTGGAGATGAACGAAAAGTGTGATAAAGAGATCAAAGTGAGCTACACCGTCTATAATC
GTCTGTCCCTGCTCCTGAAATCTCTCCTGGCCATCACTCGGGTGACACCTGCTTACCGCCTCAGTAGGAA
GCAGGGTCATGAATATGTGATTCTGGATAGGATCTATTTCGGCGAGGTCCAGCTCTCCGGACTGGGTGAA
GGCTTTCAGACTGTGCGTGTCGGAACCGTGGGAACTCCAGTCGGCACAATTACCCTCTCTTGCGCATACC
GTATCAATCTGGCCTTCATGTCATAACTCGAGGAATTCACTCCTCAGGTGCAGGCTGCCTATCAGAAGGT
GGTGGCTGGTGTGGCCAATGCCCTGGCTCACAAATACCACTGAGATCTTTTTCCCTCTGCCAAAAATTAT
GGGGACATCATGAAGCCCCTTGAGCATCTGACTTCTGGCTAATAAAGGAAATTTATTTTCATTGCAATAG
TGTGTTGGAATTTTTTGTGTCTCTCACTCGGAAGGACATATGGGAGGGCAAATCATTTAAAACATCAGAA
TGAGTATTTGGTTTAGAGTTTGGCAACATATGCCCATATGCTGGCTGCCATGAACAAAGGTTGGCTATAA
AGAGGTCATCAGTATATGAAACAGCCCCCTGCTGTCCATTCCTTATTCCATAGAAAAGCCTTGACTTGAG
GTTAGATTTTTTTTATATTTTGTTTTGTGTTATTTTTTTCTTTAACATCCCTAAAATTTTCCTTACATGT
TTTACTAGCCAGATTTTTCCTCCTCTCCTGACTACTCCCAGTCATAGCTGTCCCTCTTCTCTTATGGAGA
TCCCTCGACCTGCAGCCCAAGCTTGGCGTAATCATGGTCATAGCTGTTTCCTGTGTGAAATTGTTATCCG
CTCACAATTCCACACAACATACGAGCCGGAAGCATAAAGTGTAAAGCCTGGGGTGCCTAATGAGTGAGCT
AACTCACATTAATTGCGTTGCGCTCACTGCCCGCTTTCCAGTCGGGAAACCTGTCGTGCCAGCGGATCCG
CATCTCAATTAGTCAGCAACCATAGTCCCGCCCCTAACTCCGCCCATCCCGCCCCTAACTCCGCCCAGTT
CCGCCCATTCTCCGCCCCATGGCTGACTAATTTTTTTTATTTATGCAGAGGCCGAGGCCGCCTCGGCCTC
TGAGCTATTCCAGAAGTAGTGAGGAGGCTTTTTTGGAGGCCTAGGCTTTTGCAAAAAGCTAACTTGTTTA
TTGCAGCTTATAATGGTTACAAATAAAGCAATAGCATCACAAATTTCACAAATAAAGCATTTTTTTCACT
GCATTCTAGTTGTGGTTTGTCCAAACTCATCAATGTATCTTATCATGTCTGGATCCGCTGCATTAATGAA
TCGGCCAACGCGCGGGGAGAGGCGGTTTGCGTATTGGGCGCTCTTCCGCTTCCTCGCTCACTGACTCGCT
GCGCTCGGTCGTTCGGCTGCGGCGAGCGGTATCAGCTCACTCAAAGGCGGTAATACGGTTATCCACAGAA
TCAGGGGATAACGCAGGAAAGAACATGTGAGCAAAAGGCCAGCAAAAGGCCAGGAACCGTAAAAAGGCCG
CGTTGCTGGCGTTTTTCCATAGGCTCCGCCCCCCTGACGAGCATCACAAAAATCGACGCTCAAGTCAGAG
GTGGCGAAACCCGACAGGACTATAAAGATACCAGGCGTTTCCCCCTGGAAGCTCCCTCGTGCGCTCTCCT
GTTCCGACCCTGCCGCTTACCGGATACCTGTCCGCCTTTCTCCCTTCGGGAAGCGTGGCGCTTTCTCATA
GCTCACGCTGTAGGTATCTCAGTTCGGTGTAGGTCGTTCGCTCCAAGCTGGGCTGTGTGCACGAACCCCC
CGTTCAGCCCGACCGCTGCGCCTTATCCGGTAACTATCGTCTTGAGTCCAACCCGGTAAGACACGACTTA
TCGCCACTGGCAGCAGCCACTGGTAACAGGATTAGCAGAGCGAGGTATGTAGGCGGTGCTACAGAGTTCT
TGAAGTGGTGGCCTAACTACGGCTACACTAGAAGAACAGTATTTGGTATCTGCGCTCTGCTGAAGCCAGT
TACCTTCGGAAAAAGAGTTGGTAGCTCTTGATCCGGCAAACAAACCACCGCTGGTAGCGGTGGTTTTTTT
GTTTGCAAGCAGCAGATTACGCGCAGAAAAAAAGGATCTCAAGAAGATCCTTTGATCTTTTCTACGGGGT
CTGACGCTCAGTGGAACGAAAACTCACGTTAAGGGATTTTGGTCATGAGATTATCAAAAAGGATCTTCAC
CTAGATCCTTTTAAATTAAAAATGAAGTTTTAAATCAATCTAAAGTATATATGAGTAAACTTGGTCTGAC
AGTTACCAATGCTTAATCAGTGAGGCACCTATCTCAGCGATCTGTCTATTTCGTTCATCCATAGTTGCCT
GACTCCCCGTCGTGTAGATAACTACGATACGGGAGGGCTTACCATCTGGCCCCAGTGCTGCAATGATACC
GCGAGACCCACGCTCACCGGCTCCAGATTTATCAGCAATAAACCAGCCAGCCGGAAGGGCCGAGCGCAGA
AGTGGTCCTGCAACTTTATCCGCCTCCATCCAGTCTATTAATTGTTGCCGGGAAGCTAGAGTAAGTAGTT
CGCCAGTTAATAGTTTGCGCAACGTTGTTGCCATTGCTACAGGCATCGTGGTGTCACGCTCGTCGTTTGG
TATGGCTTCATTCAGCTCCGGTTCCCAACGATCAAGGCGAGTTACATGATCCCCCATGTTGTGCAAAAAA
GCGGTTAGCTCCTTCGGTCCTCCGATCGTTGTCAGAAGTAAGTTGGCCGCAGTGTTATCACTCATGGTTA
TGGCAGCACTGCATAATTCTCTTACTGTCATGCCATCCGTAAGATGCTTTTCTGTGACTGGTGAGTACTC
AACCAAGTCATTCTGAGAATAGTGTATGCGGCGACCGAGTTGCTCTTGCCCGGCGTCAATACGGGATAAT
ACCGCGCCACATAGCAGAACTTTAAAAGTGCTCATCATTGGAAAACGTTCTTCGGGGCGAAAACTCTCAA
GGATCTTACCGCTGTTGAGATCCAGTTCGATGTAACCCACTCGTGCACCCAACTGATCTTCAGCATCTTT
TACTTTCACCAGCGTTTCTGGGTGAGCAAAAACAGGAAGGCAAAATGCCGCAAAAAAGGGAATAAGGGCG
ACACGGAAATGTTGAATACTCATACTCTTCCTTTTTCAATATTATTGAAGCATTTATCAGGGTTATTGTC
TCATGAGCGGATACATATTTGAATGTATTTAGAAAAATAAACAAATAGGGGTTCCGCGCACATTTCCCCG
AAAAGTGCCACCTGG
Features (pLannotate 1.2.2; 21 found; start..end, strand, type, name):
      4..383     +  enhancer       CMV enhancer: human cytomegalovirus immediate early enhancer
    385..660     +  promoter       chicken β-actin promoter: No description available
    661..1677    +  intron         chimeric intron: chimera between introns from chicken β-actin and rabbit β-globin
   1675..1731    +  CDS            HBB (fragment): HBB_LEPEU - Experimental evidence at protein level: Swiss-Prot protein existence level 1. Involved in oxygen transport from the lung to the various peripheral tissues. From Lepus europaeus (European hare).
   1766..1785    +  CDS            Strep-Tag II (fragment): peptide that binds Strep-Tactin®, an engineered form of streptavidin
   1826..1848    +  CDS            Strep-Tag II (fragment): peptide that binds Strep-Tactin®, an engineered form of streptavidin
   1856..1879    +  CDS            FLAG: FLAG® epitope tag, followed by an enterokinase cleavage site
   1886..2473    +  CDS            ATG13 (fragment): ATG13_HUMAN - Also known as KIAA0652. Experimental evidence at protein level: Swiss-Prot protein existence level 1. Autophagy factor required for autophagosome formation and mitophagy. Target of the TOR kinase signaling pathway that regulates autophagy through the control of the phosphorylation status of ATG13 and ULK1, and the regulation of the ATG13-ULK1-RB1CC1 complex. Through its regulation of ULK1 activity, plays a role in the regulation of the kinase activity of mTORC1 and cell proliferation. From Homo sapiens (Human).
   2483..2560    +  CDS            HBB (fragment): HBB_PONPY - Experimental evidence at transcript level: Swiss-Prot protein existence level 2. Involved in oxygen transport from the lung to the various peripheral tissues. From Pongo pygmaeus (Bornean orangutan).
   2631..2686    +  polyA_signal   β-globin poly(A) signal: rabbit β-globin polyadenylation signal (Gil and Proudfoot, 1987)
   3071..3087    -  protein_bind   lac operator: The lac repressor binds to the lac operator to inhibit transcription in E. coli. This inhibition can be relieved by adding lactose or isopropyl-β-D-thiogalactopyranoside (IPTG). lac repressor encoded by lacI
   3095..3125    -  promoter       lac promoter: promoter for the E. coli lac operon
   3140..3161    -  protein_bind   CAP binding site: CAP binding activates transcription in the presence of cAMP. E. coli catabolite activator protein
   3174..3213    -  CDS            lacI (fragment): lac repressor; lacI; The lac repressor binds to the lac operator to inhibit transcription in E. coli. This inhibition can be relieved by adding lactose or isopropyl-β-D-thiogalactopyranoside (IPTG).
   3220..3242    +  promoter       SV40 promoter (fragment): SV40 enhancer and early promoter
   3266..3401    +  rep_origin     SV40 ori: SV40 origin of replication
   3421..3555    +  polyA_signal   SV40 poly(A) signal: SV40 polyadenylation signal
   3557..3611    -  CDS            lacI (fragment): lac repressor; lacI; The lac repressor binds to the lac operator to inhibit transcription in E. coli. This inhibition can be relieved by adding lactose or isopropyl-β-D-thiogalactopyranoside (IPTG).
   3794..4382    -  rep_origin     ori: high-copy-number ColE1/pMB1/pBR322/pUC origin of replication
   4553..5413    -  CDS            AmpR: β-lactamase; bla; confers resistance to ampicillin, carbenicillin, and related antibiotics
   5414..5518    -  promoter       AmpR promoter: bla
