[The description below was written by a language model from this plasmid's Addgene catalogue record and pLannotate feature annotations shown in this document.]
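Description:
pCAG-OSF-ATG13 (2-197)-Y152D is a 5.5 kb mammalian expression plasmid built on the pCAG backbone. It produces a tagged, truncated and point-mutated form of human ATG13. It is propagated in E. coli from a high-copy ColE1/pUC-type origin and selected with ampicillin through the β-lactamase (AmpR) gene and its native promoter. The backbone also carries remnants of a lac promoter/operator region and an SV40 origin with an adjacent SV40 poly(A) signal. The SV40 origin can support episomal replication in cells expressing large T antigen. No mammalian selection marker is annotated, which fits transient expression.

The catalogue entry lists the promoter as CMV. The feature table, however, shows the composite CAG arrangement: the CMV immediate-early enhancer, the chicken β-actin promoter, and a chimeric chicken β-actin/rabbit β-globin intron, which together give strong constitutive expression. Downstream lies the open reading frame, which begins with an N-terminal "OSF" tag of two Strep-tag II copies followed by a FLAG epitope. This tag allows Strep-Tactin affinity purification and anti-FLAG detection or pulldown. It is fused to ATG13 residues 2-197, the HORMA domain according to the stated purpose, carrying the Y152D substitution and ending in a stop codon. The insert was cloned between KpnI and XhoI sites. Short β-globin-derived fragments flank the insert, and a rabbit β-globin poly(A) signal terminates the transcript.

ATG13 is an autophagy factor of the ULK1 complex. The associated work concerns the structural basis of ATG9A recruitment to that complex in mitophagy initiation, so this construct likely serves as a mutant for expression, purification or interaction studies. The record does not state the specific effect of Y152D.
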