Addgene plasmid #188103: pCAG-OSF-ATG13 (2-197)-Y152D
Purpose: Expresses human ATG13 HORMA Y152D mutant in mammalian cells
Depositing lab: James Hurley. Depositing organization: University of California, Berkeley. Publication: Structural basis for ATG9A recruitment to the ULK1 complex in mitophagy initiation. Ren X, Nguyen TN, Lam WK, Buffalo CZ, Lazarou M, Yokom AL, Hurley JH. Sci Adv. 2023 Feb 15;9(7):eadg2997. doi: 10.1126/sciadv.adg2997. Epub 2023 Feb 15. PubMed 36791199.
Backbone
  Vector backbone: pCAG
  Vector type: Mammalian Expression
Growth in bacteria
  Bacterial resistance: Ampicillin, 100 μg/mL
  Growth temperature: 37°C
  Growth strain: DH5alpha
  Copy number: High Copy
Gene/Insert
  Gene/Insert name: ATG13 (alt name: Strep-strep-Flag-ATG13 (2-197)-Y152D-stop)
  Species: H. sapiens (human)
  Mutation: ATG13 (2-197)-Y152D
  Entrez Gene: ATG13 (a.k.a. KIAA0652, PARATARG8)
  Promoter: CMV
  Tag / fusion protein: strep-strep-Flag tag (N terminal on insert)
  Cloning method: Restriction Enzyme; 5′ cloning site KpnI (unknown if destroyed); 3′ cloning site XhoI (unknown if destroyed)
  Sequencing primers: 5′ ccgctttctggtatgccgtgcg; 3′ gagccagggcattggccacac
Terms and licenses: Academic/Nonprofit Terms; Industry Terms: Not Available to Industry
How to cite: pCAG-OSF-ATG13 (2-197)-Y152D was a gift from James Hurley (Addgene plasmid # 188103 ; http://n2t.net/addgene:188103 ; RRID:Addgene_188103)
