>Addgene plasmid #188103 | pCAG-OSF-ATG13 (2-197)-Y152D | depositor partial sequence | sequence record 364965 | ATG13 (2-197)-Y152D (kpnI/xhoI)
GAGACCGACCTCAACAGCCAGGACCGTAAAGACCTCGACAAGTTCATTAAGTTTTTCGCCCTCAAGACCG
TGCAGGTGATCGTGCAGGCCCGGCTGGGAGAGAAAATCTGCACACGCAGCTCCTCTTCACCCACCGGTTC
TGACTGGTTCAACCTGGCTATTAAGGATATCCCTGAAGTGACTCACGAAGCAAAGAAAGCACTCGCTGGA
CAGCTGCCAGCAGTGGGTCGTTCAATGTGTGTCGAGATCTCCCTGAAGACATCTGAAGGAGACTCAATGG
AGCTCGAAATTTGGTGCCTGGAGATGAACGAAAAGTGTGATAAAGAGATCAAAGTGAGCTACACCGTCTA
TAATCGTCTGTCCCTGCTCCTGAAATCTCTCCTGGCCATCACTCGGGTGACACCTGCTTACCGCCTCAGT
AGGAAGCAGGGTCATGAATATGTGATTCTGGATAGGATCTATTTCGGCGAGGTCCAGCTCTCCGGACTGG
GTGAAGGCTTTCAGACTGTGCGTGTCGGTACCGTGGGAACTCCAGTCGGCACAATTACCCTCTCTTGCGC
ATACCGTATCAATCTGGCCTTCATGTCATAA
